Addgene plasmid #107601: p3E-U6a-U6c-ndufs2 guide
Purpose: An entry vector with U6a and U6c promoter driving ndufs2 guide RNAs expression
Depositing lab: Qing Deng. Depositing organization: Purdue University. Publication: Neutrophil-specific knockout demonstrates a role for mitochondria in regulating neutrophil motility in zebrafish. Zhou W, Cao L, Jeffries J, Zhu X, Staiger CJ, Deng Q. Dis Model Mech. 2018 Mar 28;11(3). pii: dmm.033027. doi: 10.1242/dmm.033027. PubMed 29590639.
Backbone
  Vector backbone: p3E-U6a-U6c
  Backbone manufacturer: Qing Deng
  Backbone size w/o insert (bp): 4000
  Total vector size (bp): 4000
  Vector type: CRISPR
Growth in bacteria
  Bacterial resistance: Kanamycin, 50 μg/mL
  Growth temperature: 37°C
  Growth strain: DH5alpha
  Copy number: High Copy
Gene/Insert
  Gene/Insert name: ndufs2 guide RNA sequences
  Species: D. rerio (zebrafish)
  Insert size (bp): 38
Terms and licenses: Academic/Nonprofit Terms; Industry Terms: Not Available to Industry
Depositor comments: infusion cloning was used
How to cite: p3E-U6a-U6c-ndufs2 guide was a gift from Qing Deng (Addgene plasmid # 107601 ; http://n2t.net/addgene:107601 ; RRID:Addgene_107601)
