[The description below was written by a language model from this plasmid's Addgene catalogue record and pLannotate feature annotations shown in this document.]
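Description:
p3E-U6a-U6c-ndufs2 guide is a Gateway-style 3′ entry plasmid of about 4 kb, catalogued as a CRISPR vector and built on the p3E-U6a-U6c backbone. It is propagated in E. coli as a high-copy plasmid from a ColE1/pUC-type origin and is selected with kanamycin through an aminoglycoside phosphotransferase gene. The backbone also carries features typical of Gateway donor-derived vectors: rrnB T1 and T2 terminators upstream of the cloning region, a T7 promoter, and short lacI and lacZα remnants that appear to be non-functional fragments.

The payload is a tandem guide RNA expression unit targeting zebrafish ndufs2. According to the record, two U6 promoters, U6a and U6c, each drive one guide. The 38 bp insert size fits two short protospacers, which the depositor notes were introduced by infusion cloning. The automated annotation does not label the U6 promoters themselves. It does detect two separate Streptococcus pyogenes tracrRNA-derived scaffold segments on the same strand, roughly 500 bp apart, which fits two independent sgRNA cassettes for SpCas9. An SV40 polyadenylation signal, with an adjoining large T antigen fragment, lies next to these cassettes. The whole region is flanked by Gateway recombination sites, annotated as attR3 and an attB3/attL-like site, so it can be transferred by LR recombination as the 3′ element of a multisite assembly.

The plasmid encodes no Cas9, so the nuclease must be supplied from other elements combined in the final destination construct. The associated publication describes neutrophil-specific knockout in zebrafish to study the role of mitochondria in neutrophil motility.
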