Features (pLannotate 1.2.2; 15 found; start..end, strand, type, name):
    121..213     +  CDS            lacI (fragment): lac repressor; lacI; The lac repressor binds to the lac operator to inhibit transcription in E. coli. This inhibition can be relieved by adding lactose or isopropyl-β-D-thiogalactopyranoside (IPTG).
    268..295     -  terminator     rrnB T2 terminator: transcription terminator T2 from the E. coli rrnB gene
    427..470     +  terminator     rrnB T1 terminator: Escherichia coli rrnB; transcription terminator T1 from the E. coli rrnB gene
    517..553     -  CDS            lacZα (fragment): LacZα fragment of β-galactosidase; lacZ fragment
    624..747     -  protein_bind   attR3: mutant version of attR; recombination site for the Gateway® LR reaction LR Clonase™
    757..777     +  CDS            lacZα (fragment): LacZα fragment of β-galactosidase; lacZ fragment
    793..927     -  polyA_signal   SV40 poly(A) signal: SV40 polyadenylation signal
    950..1033    -  CDS            large T antigen (fragment): large T antigen from SV40 (simian virus 40)
   1112..1180    -  misc_RNA       tracrRNA (fragment): trans-activating CRISPR RNA for the Streptococcus pyogenes CRISPR/Cas9 system
   1654..1721    -  misc_RNA       tracrRNA (fragment): trans-activating CRISPR RNA for the Streptococcus pyogenes CRISPR/Cas9 system
   2172..2192    -  protein_bind   attB3: mutant version of attB; core recombination site for the Gateway® BP reaction BP Clonase™
   2183..2268    -  protein_bind   attL1 (fragment): mutant version of attL; recombination site for the Gateway® LR reaction LR Clonase™
   2305..2323    -  promoter       T7 promoter: promoter for bacteriophage T7 RNA polymerase
   2457..3266    +  CDS            KanR: aminoglycoside phosphotransferase; aph(3')-Ia; confers resistance to kanamycin in bacteria or G418 (Geneticin®) in eukaryotes
   3413..4001    +  rep_origin     ori: high-copy-number ColE1/pMB1/pBR322/pUC origin of replication
>Addgene plasmid #107601 | p3E-U6a-U6c-ndufs2 guide | addgene full sequence | sequence record 212895 | Addgene NGS Result
CTTTCCTGCGTTATCCCCTGATTCTGTGGATAACCGTATTACCGCCTTTGAGTGAGCTGATACCGCTCGC
CGCAGCCGAACGACCGAGCGCAGCGAGTCAGTGAGCGAGGAAGCGGAAGAGCGCCCAATACGCAAACCGC
CTCTCCCCGCGCGTTGGCCGATTCATTAATGCAGCTGGCACGACAGGTTTCCCGACTGGAAAGCGGGCAG
TGAGCGCAACGCAATTAATACGCGTACCGCTAGCCAGGAAGAGTTTGTAGAAACGCAAAAAGGCCATCCG
TCAGGATGGCCTTCTGCTTAGTTTGATGCCTGGCAGTTTATGGCGGGCGTCCTGCCCGCCACCCTCCGGG
CCGTTGCTTCACAACGTTCAAATCCGCTCCCGGCGGATTTGTCCTACTCAGGAGAGCGTTCACCGACAAA
CAACAGATAAAACGAAAGGCCCAGTCTTCCGACTGAGCCTTTCGTTTTATTTGATGCCTGGCAGTTCCCT
ACTCTCGCGTTAACGCTAGCATGGATGTTTTCCCAGTCACGACGTTGTAAAACGACGGCCAGTCTTAAGC
TCGGGCCCTGCAGCTCTAGAGCTCGAATTCTACAGGTCACTAATACCATCTAAGTAGTTGGTTCATAGTG
ACTGCATATGTTGTGTTTTACAGTATTATGTAGTCTGTTTTTTATGCAAAATCTAATTTAATATATTGAT
ATTTATATCATTTTACGTTTCTCGTTCAACTTTCTTGTACAAAGTTGAGATCTATAATTCACTGGCCGTC
GTTTTACGGTACCATCGATGATGATCCAGACATGATAAGATACATTGATGAGTTTGGACAAACCACAACT
AGAATGCAGTGAAAAAAATGCTTTATTTGTGAAATTTGTGATGCTATTGCTTTATTTGTAACCATTATAA
GCTGCAATAAACAAGTTAACAACAACAATTGCATTCATTTTATGTTTCAGGTTCAGGGGGAGGTGTGGGA
GGTTTTTTAAAGCAAGTAAAACCTCTACAAATGTGGTATGGCTGATTATGATCCTCTAGATCCCTTGGGT
AGCAGCGAAGTCGAGGCATTTCTGTCCTGGCTGGTCTAGAGGTCTCTCAGGTTTAAAAAAAGCACCGACT
CGGTGCCACTTTTTCAAGTTGATAACGGACTAGCCTTATTTAAACTTGCTATGCTGTTTTCCAGCATAGC
TCTTAAACCCTCAGCGCCAATGACACCCGAACTAGGAGCCTGGAGAACTGCTATATAAACCCGGGACTTC
TGGGTATGTTTCTGCCATGTGGTAAGTGGATAAACCTACTTATTCAACTCATTTACCTCAAACATGACAG
TAAACCTCTTCGGGGCAAACCTGCAAACGCTTAAAACCTTCAAAGTTTGAAACCAGCAGTTTTGTAGAGG
TTTACCGTAGTATTTTTGAACTGTAAAGCATATGCAGAGGAAGCTGGTTTTAGGCTTGTGTGATTGGATG
AGTTCTTCTGTGACGTAACTGATCTTTTGTCCTCGTGTCCTTCGCCTTCCCCCACAGGCATGCGCGGACC
TTCCCCCGCCGCAGACCAGAGGACAACATGCTCAGACGCCAGCAAACGGCCCATCGAAACATTCACAGAC
TCTCGGATTGGAGAGACCGGGCCCGAGGTCTCTGACTAAAAAAGCACCGACTCGGTGCCACTTTTTCAAG
TTGATAACGGACTAGCCTTATTTAAACTTGCTATGCTGTTTCCAGCATAGCTCTTAAACCCGGGTCTGAC
ATATGCACCGAACCAAGAGCTGGAGGGAGAGCTATATATACCAGGGACTTCTGGGTATGTTTTTGGGAGG
TGGTGAGTGACTAAACCACTTATTCAGCTCCCTTAGATCAAGTCTGACCCTATATCATGGTGACATAAAC
CTGCAAACTGATAAAACCTGAAGGATCTCAAATCCAGAGTTTGTGTGAGGGATTACCGTGGTAATTTTCA
AACTGTAAAGCATATGCAAAATTATCTGGTCTTGGCTTGAGTGATTGGGTGTCTCGGTGTGATGCAGGGA
CGTTTTCAGTGACGTGTCCTTCTCCCTCCCCCACAGGCATGCGCAGAACATTTCCCCCCTCCTTGAAGAC
CAGAACAAAAGACGCCGAGAGCAGGAAACTCGTCTTACTGAATGACCGAGGCTGGAGAAATCGACCCTAG
GCAACTTTATTATACAAAGTTGGCATTATAAAAAAGCATTGCTTATCAATTTGTTGCAACGAACAGGTCA
CTATCAGTCAAAATAAAATCATTATTTGGAGCTCCATGGTAGCGTTAACGCGGCCGCGATATCCCCTATA
GTGAGTCGTATTACATGGTCATAGCTGTTTCCTGGCAGCTCTGGCCCGTGTCTCAAAATCTCTGATGTTA
CATTGCACAAGATAAAAATATATCATCATGAACAATAAAACTGTCTGCTTACATAAACAGTAATACAAGG
GGTGTTATGAGCCATATTCAACGGGAAACGTCGAGGCCGCGATTAAATTCCAACATGGATGCTGATTTAT
ATGGGTATAAATGGGCTCGCGATAATGTCGGGCAATCAGGTGCGACAATCTATCGCTTGTATGGGAAGCC
CGATGCGCCAGAGTTGTTTCTGAAACATGGCAAAGGTAGCGTTGCCAATGATGTTACAGATGAGATGGTC
AGACTAAACTGGCTGACGGAATTTATGCCTCTTCCGACCATCAAGCATTTTATCCGTACTCCTGATGATG
CATGGTTACTCACCACTGCGATCCCCGGAAAAACAGCATTCCAGGTATTAGAAGAATATCCTGATTCAGG
TGAAAATATTGTTGATGCGCTGGCAGTGTTCCTGCGCCGGTTGCATTCGATTCCTGTTTGTAATTGTCCT
TTTAACAGCGATCGCGTATTTCGTCTCGCTCAGGCGCAATCACGAATGAATAACGGTTTGGTTGATGCGA
GTGATTTTGATGACGAGCGTAATGGCTGGCCTGTTGAACAAGTCTGGAAAGAAATGCATAAACTTTTGCC
ATTCTCACCGGATTCAGTCGTCACTCATGGTGATTTCTCACTTGATAACCTTATTTTTGACGAGGGGAAA
TTAATAGGTTGTATTGATGTTGGACGAGTCGGAATCGCAGACCGATACCAGGATCTTGCCATCCTATGGA
ACTGCCTCGGTGAGTTTTCTCCTTCATTACAGAAACGGCTTTTTCAAAAATATGGTATTGATAATCCTGA
TATGAATAAATTGCAGTTTCATTTGATGCTCGATGAGTTTTTCTAATCAGAATTGGTTAATTGGTTGTAA
CACTGGCAGAGCATTACGCTGACTTGACGGGACGGCGCAAGCTCATGACCAAAATCCCTTAACGTGAGTT
ACGCGTCGTTCCACTGAGCGTCAGACCCCGTAGAAAAGATCAAAGGATCTTCTTGAGATCCTTTTTTTCT
GCGCGTAATCTGCTGCTTGCAAACAAAAAAACCACCGCTACCAGCGGTGGTTTGTTTGCCGGATCAAGAG
CTACCAACTCTTTTTCCGAAGGTAACTGGCTTCAGCAGAGCGCAGATACCAAATACTGTTCTTCTAGTGT
AGCCGTAGTTAGGCCACCACTTCAAGAACTCTGTAGCACCGCCTACATACCTCGCTCTGCTAATCCTGTT
ACCAGTGGCTGCTGCCAGTGGCGATAAGTCGTGTCTTACCGGGTTGGACTCAAGACGATAGTTACCGGAT
AAGGCGCAGCGGTCGGGCTGAACGGGGGGTTCGTGCACACAGCCCAGCTTGGAGCGAACGACCTACACCG
AACTGAGATACCTACAGCGTGAGCTATGAGAAAGCGCCACGCTTCCCGAAGGGAGAAAGGCGGACAGGTA
TCCGGTAAGCGGCAGGGTCGGAACAGGAGAGCGCACGAGGGAGCTTCCAGGGGGAAACGCCTGGTATCTT
TATAGTCCTGTCGGGTTTCGCCACCTCTGACTTGAGCGTCGATTTTTGTGATGCTCGTCAGGGGGGCGGA
GCCTATGGAAAAACGCCAGCAACGCGGCCTTTTTACGGTTCCTGGCCTTTTGCTGGCCTTTTGCTCACAT
GTT
