Features (pLannotate 1.2.2; 15 found; start..end, strand, type, name):
    121..213     +  CDS            lacI (fragment): lac repressor; lacI; The lac repressor binds to the lac operator to inhibit transcription in E. coli. This inhibition can be relieved by adding lactose or isopropyl-β-D-thiogalactopyranoside (IPTG).
    268..295     -  terminator     rrnB T2 terminator: transcription terminator T2 from the E. coli rrnB gene
    427..470     +  terminator     rrnB T1 terminator: Escherichia coli rrnB; transcription terminator T1 from the E. coli rrnB gene
    517..553     -  CDS            lacZα (fragment): LacZα fragment of β-galactosidase; lacZ fragment
    624..747     -  protein_bind   attR3: mutant version of attR; recombination site for the Gateway® LR reaction LR Clonase™
    757..777     +  CDS            lacZα (fragment): LacZα fragment of β-galactosidase; lacZ fragment
    793..927     -  polyA_signal   SV40 poly(A) signal: SV40 polyadenylation signal
    950..1033    -  CDS            large T antigen (fragment): large T antigen from SV40 (simian virus 40)
   1112..1180    -  misc_RNA       tracrRNA (fragment): trans-activating CRISPR RNA for the Streptococcus pyogenes CRISPR/Cas9 system
   1654..1721    -  misc_RNA       tracrRNA (fragment): trans-activating CRISPR RNA for the Streptococcus pyogenes CRISPR/Cas9 system
   2172..2192    -  protein_bind   attB3: mutant version of attB; core recombination site for the Gateway® BP reaction BP Clonase™
   2183..2268    -  protein_bind   attL1 (fragment): mutant version of attL; recombination site for the Gateway® LR reaction LR Clonase™
   2305..2323    -  promoter       T7 promoter: promoter for bacteriophage T7 RNA polymerase
   2457..3266    +  CDS            KanR: aminoglycoside phosphotransferase; aph(3')-Ia; confers resistance to kanamycin in bacteria or G418 (Geneticin®) in eukaryotes
   3413..4001    +  rep_origin     ori: high-copy-number ColE1/pMB1/pBR322/pUC origin of replication
>Addgene plasmid #107601 | p3E-U6a-U6c-ndufs2 guide | depositor full sequence | sequence record 216998 | p3E-U6a-U6c-ndufs2 guide sequence 4063 bps
CTTTCCTGCGTTATCCCCTGATTCTGTGGATAACCGTATTACCGCCTTTGAGTGAGCTGATACCGCTCGC
CGCAGCCGAACGACCGAGCGCAGCGAGTCAGTGAGCGAGGAAGCGGAAGAGCGCCCAATACGCAAACCGC
CTCTCCCCGCGCGTTGGCCGATTCATTAATGCAGCTGGCACGACAGGTTTCCCGACTGGAAAGCGGGCAG
TGAGCGCAACGCAATTAATACGCGTACCGCTAGCCAGGAAGAGTTTGTAGAAACGCAAAAAGGCCATCCG
TCAGGATGGCCTTCTGCTTAGTTTGATGCCTGGCAGTTTATGGCGGGCGTCCTGCCCGCCACCCTCCGGG
CCGTTGCTTCACAACGTTCAAATCCGCTCCCGGCGGATTTGTCCTACTCAGGAGAGCGTTCACCGACAAA
CAACAGATAAAACGAAAGGCCCAGTCTTCCGACTGAGCCTTTCGTTTTATTTGATGCCTGGCAGTTCCCT
ACTCTCGCGTTAACGCTAGCATGGATGTTTTCCCAGTCACGACGTTGTAAAACGACGGCCAGTCTTAAGC
TCGGGCCCTGCAGCTCTAGAGCTCGAATTCTACAGGTCACTAATACCATCTAAGTAGTTGATTCATAGTG
ACTGCATATGTTGTGTTTTACAGTATTATGTAGTCTGTTTTTTATGCAAAATCTAATTTAATATATTGAT
ATTTATATCATTTTACGTTTCTCGTTCAACTTTCTTGTACAAAGTTGAGATCTATAATTCACTGGCCGTC
GTTTTACGGTACCATCGATGATGATCCAGACATGATAAGATACATTGATGAGTTTGGACAAACCACAACT
AGAATGCAGTGAAAAAAATGCTTTATTTGTGAAATTTGTGATGCTATTGCTTTATTTGTAACCATTATAA
GCTGCAATAAACAAGTTAACAACAACAATTGCATTCATTTTATGTTTCAGGTTCAGGGGGAGGTGTGGGA
GGTTTTTTAAAGCAAGTAAAACCTCTACAAATGTGGTATGGCTGATTATGATCCTCTAGATCCCTTGGGT
AGCAGCGAAGTCGAGGCATTTCTGTCCTGGCTGGTCTAGAGGTCTCTCAGGTTTAAAAAAAGCACCGACT
CGGTGCCACTTTTTCAAGTTGATAACGGACTAGCCTTATTTAAACTTGCTATGCTGTTTTCCAGCATAGC
TCTTAAACCCTCAGCGCCAATGACACCCGAACTAGGAGCCTGGAGAACTGCTATATAAACCCGGGACTTC
TGGGTATGTTTCTGCCATGTGGTAAGTGGATAAACCTACTTATTCAACTCATTTACCTCAAACATGACAG
TAAACCTCTTCGGGGCAAACCTGCAAACGCTTAAAACCTTCAAAGTTTGAAACCAGCAGTTTTGTAGAGG
TTTACCGTAGTATTTTTGAACTGTAAAGCATATGCAGAGGAAGCTGGTTTTAGGCTTGTGTGATTGGATG
AGTTCTTCTGTGACGTAACTGATCTTTTGTCCTCGTGTCCTTCGCCTTCCCCCACAGGCATGCGCGGACC
TTCCCCCGCCGCAGACCAGAGGACAACATGCTCAGACGCCAGCAAACGGCCCATCGAAACATTCACAGAC
TCTCGGATTGGAGAGACCGGGCCCGAGGTCTCTGACTAAAAAAGCACCGACTCGGTGCCACTTTTTCAAG
TTGATAACGGACTAGCCTTATTTAAACTTGCTATGCTGTTTCCAGCATAGCTCTTAAACCCGGGTCTGAC
ATATGCACCGAACCAAGAGCTGGAGGGAGAGCTATATATACCAGGGACTTCTGGGTATGTTTTTGGGAGG
TGGTGAGTGACTAAACCACTTATTCAGCTCCCTTAGATCAAGTCTGACCCTATATCATGGTGACATAAAC
CTGCAAACTGATAAAACCTGAAGGATCTCAAATCCAGAGTTTGTGTGAGGGATTACCGTGGTAATTTTCA
AACTGTAAAGCATATGCAAAATTATCTGGTCTTGGCTTGAGTGATTGGGTGTCTCGGTGTGATGCAGGGA
CGTTTTCAGTGACGTGTCCTTCTCCCTCCCCCACAGGCATGCGCAGAACATTTCCCCCCTCCTTGAAGAC
CAGAACAAAAGACGCCGAGAGCAGGAAACTCGTCTTACTGAATGACCGAGGCTGGAGAAATCGACCCTAG
GCAACTTTATTATACAAAGTTGGCATTATAAAAAAGCATTGCTTATCAATTTGTTGCAACGAACAGGTCA
CTATCAGTCAAAATAAAATCATTATTTGGAGCTCCATGGTAGCGTTAACGCGGCCGCGATATCCCCTATA
GTGAGTCGTATTACATGGTCATAGCTGTTTCCTGGCAGCTCTGGCCCGTGTCTCAAAATCTCTGATGTTA
CATTGCACAAGATAAAAATATATCATCATGAACAATAAAACTGTCTGCTTACATAAACAGTAATACAAGG
GGTGTTATGAGCCATATTCAACGGGAAACGTCGAGGCCGCGATTAAATTCCAACATGGATGCTGATTTAT
ATGGGTATAAATGGGCTCGCGATAATGTCGGGCAATCAGGTGCGACAATCTATCGCTTGTATGGGAAGCC
CGATGCGCCAGAGTTGTTTCTGAAACATGGCAAAGGTAGCGTTGCCAATGATGTTACAGATGAGATGGTC
AGACTAAACTGGCTGACGGAATTTATGCCTCTTCCGACCATCAAGCATTTTATCCGTACTCCTGATGATG
CATGGTTACTCACCACTGCGATCCCCGGAAAAACAGCATTCCAGGTATTAGAAGAATATCCTGATTCAGG
TGAAAATATTGTTGATGCGCTGGCAGTGTTCCTGCGCCGGTTGCATTCGATTCCTGTTTGTAATTGTCCT
TTTAACAGCGATCGCGTATTTCGTCTCGCTCAGGCGCAATCACGAATGAATAACGGTTTGGTTGATGCGA
GTGATTTTGATGACGAGCGTAATGGCTGGCCTGTTGAACAAGTCTGGAAAGAAATGCATAAACTTTTGCC
ATTCTCACCGGATTCAGTCGTCACTCATGGTGATTTCTCACTTGATAACCTTATTTTTGACGAGGGGAAA
TTAATAGGTTGTATTGATGTTGGACGAGTCGGAATCGCAGACCGATACCAGGATCTTGCCATCCTATGGA
ACTGCCTCGGTGAGTTTTCTCCTTCATTACAGAAACGGCTTTTTCAAAAATATGGTATTGATAATCCTGA
TATGAATAAATTGCAGTTTCATTTGATGCTCGATGAGTTTTTCTAATCAGAATTGGTTAATTGGTTGTAA
CACTGGCAGAGCATTACGCTGACTTGACGGGACGGCGCAAGCTCATGACCAAAATCCCTTAACGTGAGTT
ACGCGTCGTTCCACTGAGCGTCAGACCCCGTAGAAAAGATCAAAGGATCTTCTTGAGATCCTTTTTTTCT
GCGCGTAATCTGCTGCTTGCAAACAAAAAAACCACCGCTACCAGCGGTGGTTTGTTTGCCGGATCAAGAG
CTACCAACTCTTTTTCCGAAGGTAACTGGCTTCAGCAGAGCGCAGATACCAAATACTGTCCTTCTAGTGT
AGCCGTAGTTAGGCCACCACTTCAAGAACTCTGTAGCACCGCCTACATACCTCGCTCTGCTAATCCTGTT
ACCAGTGGCTGCTGCCAGTGGCGATAAGTCGTGTCTTACCGGGTTGGACTCAAGACGATAGTTACCGGAT
AAGGCGCAGCGGTCGGGCTGAACGGGGGGTTCGTGCACACAGCCCAGCTTGGAGCGAACGACCTACACCG
AACTGAGATACCTACAGCGTGAGCATTGAGAAAGCGCCACGCTTCCCGAAGGGAGAAAGGCGGACAGGTA
TCCGGTAAGCGGCAGGGTCGGAACAGGAGAGCGCACGAGGGAGCTTCCAGGGGGAAACGCCTGGTATCTT
TATAGTCCTGTCGGGTTTCGCCACCTCTGACTTGAGCGTCGATTTTTGTGATGCTCGTCAGGGGGGCGGA
GCCTATGGAAAAACGCCAGCAACGCGGCCTTTTTACGGTTCCTGGCCTTTTGCTGGCCTTTTGCTCACAT
GTT
